>Addgene plasmid #136114 | 3TERM_35S | addgene full sequence | sequence record 275152 | Addgene NGS Result
GTGCACGAACCCCCCGTTCAGCCCGACCGCTGCGCCTTATCCGGTAACTATCGTCTTGAGTCCAACCCGG
TAAGACACGACTTATCGCCACTGGCAGCAGCCACTGGTAACAGGATTAGCAGAGCGAGGTATGTAGGCGG
TGCTACAGAGTTCTTGAAGTGGTGGCCTAACTACGGCTACACTAGAAGAACAGTATTTGGTATCTGCGCT
CTGCTGAAGCCAGTTACCTTCGGAAAAAGAGTTGGTAGCTCTTGATCCGGCAAACAAACCACCGCTGGTA
GCGGTGGTTTTTTTGTTTGCAAGCAGCAGATTACGCGCAGAAAAAAAGGATCTCAAGAAGATCCTTTGAT
CTTTTCTACGGGGTCTGACGCTCAGTGGAACGAAAACTCACGTTAAGGGATTTTGGTCATGAGATTATCA
AAAAGGATCTTCACCTAGATCCTTTTAAATTAAAAATGAAGTTTTAAATCAATCTAAAGTATATATGAGT
AAACTTGGTCTGACAGCTCGAGGCTTGGATTCTCACCAATAAAAAACGCCCGGCGGCAACCGAGCGTTCT
GAACAAATCCAGATGGAGTTCTGAGGTCATTACTGGATCTATCAACAGGAGTCCAAGCGAGCTCGATATC
AAATTACGCCCCGCCCTGCCACTCATCGCAGTACTGTTGTAATTCATTAAGCATTCTGCCGACATGGAAG
CCATCACAAACGGCATGATGAACCTGAATCGCCAGCGGCATCAGCACCTTGTCGCCTTGCGTATAATATT
TGCCCATGGTGAAAACGGGGGCGAAGAAGTTGTCCATATTGGCCACGTTTAAATCAAAACTGGTGAAACT
CACCCAGGGATTGGCTGAGACGAAAAACATATTCTCAATAAACCCTTTAGGGAAATAGGCCAGGTTTTCA
CCGTAACACGCCACATCTTGCGAATATATGTGTAGAAACTGCCGGAAATCGTCGTGGTATTCACTCCAGA
GCGATGAAAACGTTTCAGTTTGCTCATGGAAAACGGTGTAACAAGGGTGAACACTATCCCATATCACCAG
CTCACCGTCTTTCATTGCCATACGAAATTCCGGATGAGCATTCATCAGGCGGGCAAGAATGTGAATAAAG
GCCGGATAAAACTTGTGCTTATTTTTCTTTACGGTCTTTAAAAAGGCCGTAATATCCAGCTGAACGGTCT
GGTTATAGGTACATTGAGCAACTGACTGAAATGCCTCAAAATGTTCTTTACGATGCCATTGGGATATATC
AACGGTGGTATATCCAGTGATTTTTTTCTCCATTTTAGCTTCCTTAGCTCCTGAAAATCTCGATAACTCA
AAAAATACGCCCGGTAGTGATCTTATTTCATTATGGTGAAAGTTGGAACCTCTTACGTGCCCGATCAACT
CGAGTGCCACCTGACGTCTAAGAAACCATTATTATCATGACATTAACCTATAAAAATAGGCGTATCACGA
GGCAGAATTTCAGATAAAAAAAATCCTTAGCTTTCGCTAAGGATGATTTCTGGAATTCGGTCTCGGCTTC
TCTAGCTAGAGTCGATCGACAAGCTCGAGTTTCTCCATAATAATGTGTGAGTAGTTCCCAGATAAGGGAA
TTAGGGTTCCTATAGGGTTTCGCTCATGTGTTGAGCATATAAGAAACCCTTAGTATGTATTTGTATTTGT
AAAATACTTCTATCAATAAAATTTCTAATTCCTAAAACCAAAATCCAGTACTAAAATCCAGATCGCTTGA
GACCCTGCAGTCCGGCAAAAAAGGGCAAGGTGTCACCACCCTGCCCTTTTTCTTTAAAACCGAAAAGATT
ACTTCGCGTTATGCAGGCTTCCTCGCTCACTGACTCGCTGCGCTCGGTCGTTCGGCTGCGGCGAGCGGTA
TCAGCTCACTCAAAGGCGGTAATACGGTTATCCACAGAATCAGGGGATAACGCAGGAAAGAACATGTGAG
CAAAAGGCCAGCAAAAGGCCAGGAACCGTAAAAAGGCCGCGTTGCTGGCGTTTTTCCACAGGCTCCGCCC
CCCTGACGAGCATCACAAAAATCGACGCTCAAGTCAGAGGTGGCGAAACCCGACAGGACTATAAAGATAC
CAGGCGTTTCCCCCTGGAAGCTCCCTCGTGCGCTCTCCTGTTCCGACCCTGCCGCTTACCGGATACCTGT
CCGCCTTTCTCCCTTCGGGAAGCGTGGCGCTTTCTCATAGCTCACGCTGTAGGTATCTCAGTTCGGTGTA
GGTCGTTCGCTCCAAGCTGGGCTGT
Features (pLannotate 1.2.2; 7 found; start..end, strand, type, name):
    519..613     -  terminator     lambda t0 terminator: transcription terminator from phage lambda
    637..1293    -  CDS            cat: CAT_ECOLX - Experimental evidence at protein level: Swiss-Prot protein existence level 1. This enzyme is an effector of chloramphenicol resistance in bacteria. From Escherichia coli. This protein is used as a marker in many commonly used cloning vectors, such as pACYC184.
   1294..1391    -  promoter       cat promoter: promoter of the E. coli cat gene encoding chloramphenicol acetyltransferase
   1477..1520    -  terminator     bacterial terminator: putative bacterial transcription terminator
   1570..1744    +  polyA_signal   CaMV poly(A) signal: cauliflower mosaic virus polyadenylation signal
   1761..1818    +  terminator     his operon terminator: This putative transcriptin terminator from the E. coli his operon has a 2-bp deletion introduced during synthesis. Its efficiency has not been determined.
   2013..336     -  rep_origin     ori (across the origin): high-copy-number ColE1/pMB1/pBR322/pUC origin of replication
