[The description below was written by a language model from this plasmid's Addgene catalogue record and pLannotate feature annotations shown in this document.]
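Description:
3TERM_35S is a small (about 2.3 kb) Level 0 DNA part plasmid built in the pUAP4 universal acceptor backbone. It belongs to a modular toolkit for assembling plant expression constructs, developed for reprogramming gene expression in the liverwort Marchantia polymorpha. It is not an expression vector in its own right. It stores a single standardized part that is propagated in E. coli from a high-copy ColE1/pUC-type origin and selected with chloramphenicol through a cat gene, which is driven by its native promoter and followed by the phage lambda t0 terminator.

The payload is the cauliflower mosaic virus (CaMV) 35S terminator, annotated in the sequence as a CaMV polyadenylation signal of roughly 175 bp. The part occupies the "3TERM" position of the assembly syntax, so it is placed directly downstream of a coding sequence (CDS) or of a CDS12 part carrying a C-terminal tag (CTAG). There it supplies the 3′ untranslated and transcript-termination/polyadenylation functions of a plant transcription unit. The part has been domesticated to remove internal BsaI and SapI sites, which makes it compatible with Type IIS assembly. The BsaI sites used to load the part into the backbone are recorded as destroyed during cloning.

A putative bacterial terminator lies upstream of the insert and a his operon terminator lies downstream, and these probably insulate the part from read-through transcription in the bacterial host. The plasmid contains no promoter, coding sequence or plant selection marker. Those elements come from other toolkit parts when 3TERM_35S is combined with them into higher-level transcription units for plant expression and synthetic biology work.
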