Addgene plasmid #136114: 3TERM_35S
Purpose: 3TERM after CDS/ CDS12-CTAG
Depositing lab: Jim Haseloff. Depositing organization: University of Cambridge. Publication: Systematic tools for reprogramming plant gene expression in a simple model, Marchantia polymorpha. Sauret-Gueto S, Frangedakis E, Silvestri L, Rebmann M, Tomaselli M, Markel K, Delmans M, West A, Patron NJ, Haseloff J. ACS Synth Biol. 2020 Mar 12. doi: 10.1021/acssynbio.9b00511. PubMed 32163700.
Backbone
  Vector backbone: pUAP4
  Vector type: Plant Expression, Synthetic Biology
Growth in bacteria
  Bacterial resistance: Chloramphenicol, 25 μg/mL
  Growth temperature: 37°C
  Growth strain: DH5alpha
  Copy number: High Copy
Gene/Insert
  Gene/Insert name: 3TERM_35S (CaMV)
  Mutation: BsaI/ SapI domesticated
  Cloning method: Restriction Enzyme; 5′ cloning site BsaI (destroyed during cloning); 3′ cloning site BsaI (destroyed during cloning)
  Sequencing primers: 5′ n/a
Depositor comments: Please visit https://www.biorxiv.org/content/10.1101/2020.02.29.971002v1 for bioRxiv preprint.
How to cite: 3TERM_35S was a gift from Jim Haseloff (Addgene plasmid # 136114 ; http://n2t.net/addgene:136114 ; RRID:Addgene_136114)
